Addgene plasmid #172393: pMXs-puro-hMGT
Purpose: Retroviral expression vector for human direct cardiac reprogramming
Depositing lab: Li Qian. Depositing organization: University of North Carolina at Chapel Hill. Publication: Single-Cell Transcriptomic Analyses of Cell Fate Transitions during Human Cardiac Reprogramming. Zhou Y, Liu Z, Welch JD, Gao X, Wang L, Garbutt T, Keepers B, Ma H, Prins JF, Shen W, Liu J, Qian L. Cell Stem Cell. 2019 Jul 3;25(1):149-164.e9. doi: 10.1016/j.stem.2019.05.020. Epub 2019 Jun 20. PubMed 31230860.
Backbone
  Vector backbone: pMXs-puro
  Vector type: Retroviral
Growth in bacteria
  Bacterial resistance: Ampicillin, 100 μg/mL
  Growth temperature: 37°C
  Growth strain: NEB Stable
  Copy number: High Copy
Gene/Insert
  Cloning method: Unknown
Terms and licenses: Academic/Nonprofit Terms; Industry Terms: Not Available to Industry
How to cite: pMXs-puro-hMGT was a gift from Li Qian (Addgene plasmid # 172393 ; http://n2t.net/addgene:172393 ; RRID:Addgene_172393)
