[The description below was written by a language model from this plasmid's Addgene catalogue record and pLannotate feature annotations shown in this document.]
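Description:
pMXs-puro-hMGT is a Moloney murine leukemia virus-based retroviral expression vector of about 10 kb, built on the pMXs-puro backbone and intended for direct cardiac reprogramming of human cells. In bacteria it is maintained through a high-copy ColE1/pUC-type origin and selected with ampicillin via the β-lactamase gene and its native promoter. The viral portion is bounded by MMLV long terminal repeats. Downstream of the 5' LTR lie the MMLV packaging signal with an MESV Ψ fragment, a truncated gag lacking its start codon, and a pol region carrying the splice acceptor. These elements allow the transcript to be packaged into virions when the missing viral proteins are supplied in trans by packaging cells, and they support expression of the downstream insert.

The catalogue entry leaves the insert field blank, but the feature tables show three human cardiac transcription factor coding sequences in the order MEF2C, GATA4 and TBX5, matching the "hMGT" name. No internal promoter is annotated ahead of them, so the cassette is presumably transcribed from the 5' LTR. A T2A peptide sits between GATA4 and TBX5, causing ribosomal skipping so that separate proteins arise from one transcript. The short gap between MEF2C and GATA4 is unannotated and may hold a similar 2A-type linker, though the record does not say so. Downstream, an SV40 enhancer/early promoter drives puromycin N-acetyltransferase for selection of transduced mammalian cells. The depositor and sequencing-derived records differ by only nine nucleotides, located between TBX5 and the SV40 promoter, and have identical annotations.
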