Features (pLannotate 1.2.2; 17 found; start..end, strand, type, name):
      1..594     +  LTR            LTR: long terminal repeat from Moloney murine leukemia virus
    657..856     +  misc_feature   MMLV Ψ: packaging signal of Moloney murine leukemia virus (MMLV)
    908..996     +  misc_feature   MESV Ψ (fragment): packaging signal of murine embryonic stem cell virus
   1073..1489    +  CDS            gag (truncated): truncated Moloney murine leukemia virus (MMLV) gag gene lacking the start codon
   1499..1873    +  misc_feature   pol region: Moloney murine leukemia virus (MMLV) pol region containing the splice acceptor site
   1920..3308    +  CDS            MEF2C: MEF2C_HUMAN - Experimental evidence at protein level: Swiss-Prot protein existence level 1. Transcription activator which binds specifically to the MEF2 element present in the regulatory regions of many muscle-specific genes. Controls cardiac morphogenesis and myogenesis, and is also involved in vascular development. Enhances transcriptional activation mediated by SOX18. Plays an essential role in hippocampal-dependent learning and memory by suppressing the number of excitatory synapses and thus regulating basal and evoked synaptic transmission. Crucial for normal neuronal development, distrib
   3387..4712    +  CDS            GATA4: GATA4_HUMAN - Experimental evidence at protein level: Swiss-Prot protein existence level 1. Transcriptional activator that binds to the consensus sequence 5'-AGATAG-3' and plays a key role in cardiac development and function (PubMed:24000169, PubMed:27984724). In cooperation with TBX5, it binds to cardiac super-enhancers and promotes cardiomyocyte gene expression, while it downregulates endocardial and endothelial gene expression (PubMed:27984724). Involved in bone morphogenetic protein (BMP)-mediated induction of cardiac-specific gene expression. Binds to BMP response element (BMPRE) DNA sequ
   4728..4780    +  CDS            T2A (fragment): 2A peptide from Thosea asigna virus capsid protein Eukaryotic ribosomes fail to insert a peptide bond between the Gly and Pro residues, yielding separate polypeptides.
   4788..6341    +  CDS            TBX5: TBX5_HUMAN - Experimental evidence at protein level: Swiss-Prot protein existence level 1. DNA-binding protein that regulates the transcription of several genes and is involved in heart development and limb pattern formation (PubMed:25725155, PubMed:25963046, PubMed:29174768, PubMed:26917986, PubMed:27035640, PubMed:8988164). Binds to the core DNA motif of NPPA promoter (PubMed:26926761). From Homo sapiens (Human).
   6383..6712    +  promoter       SV40 promoter: SV40 enhancer and early promoter
   6722..7321    +  CDS            PuroR: puromycin N-acetyltransferase; pac from Streptomyces alboniger; confers resistance to puromycin
   7426..7547    +  LTR            3' LTR (ΔU3) (fragment): self-inactivating 3' long terminal repeat (LTR) from Moloney murine leukemia virus
   7548..8017    +  LTR            LTR: long terminal repeat from Moloney murine leukemia virus
   8083..8135    -  CDS            lacI (fragment): lac repressor; lacI; The lac repressor binds to the lac operator to inhibit transcription in E. coli. This inhibition can be relieved by adding lactose or isopropyl-β-D-thiogalactopyranoside (IPTG).
   8318..8906    -  rep_origin     ori: high-copy-number ColE1/pMB1/pBR322/pUC origin of replication
   9070..9930    -  CDS            AmpR: β-lactamase; bla; confers resistance to ampicillin, carbenicillin, and related antibiotics
   9931..10035   -  promoter       AmpR promoter: bla
>Addgene plasmid #172393 | pMXs-puro-hMGT | depositor full sequence | sequence record 334360 | pMXs-puro-hMGT sequence 10064 bps
AATGAAAGACCCCACCTGTAGGTTTGGCAAGCTAGCTTAAGTAACGCCATTTTGCAAGGCATGGAAAAAT
ACATAACTGAGAATAGAAAAGTTCAGATCAAGGTCAGGAACAGATGGAACAGCTGAATATGGGCCAAACA
GGATATCTGTGGTAAGCAGTTCCTGCCCCGGCTCAGGGCCAAGAACAGATGGAACAGCTGAATATGGGCC
AAACAGGATATCTGTGGTAAGCAGTTCCTGCCCCGGCTCAGGGCCAAGAACAGATGGTCCCCAGATGCGG
TCCAGCCCTCAGCAGTTTCTAGAGAACCATCAGATGTTTCCAGGGTGCCCCAAGGACCTGAAATGACCCT
GTGCCTTATTTGAACTAACCAATCAGTTCGCTTCTCGCTTCTGTTCGCGCGCTTCTGCTCCCCGAGCTCA
ATAAAAGAGCCCACAACCCCTCACTCGGCGCGCCAGTCCTCCGATTGACTGAGTCGCCCGGGTACCCGTG
TATCCAATAAACCCTCTTGCAGTTGCATCCGACTTGTGGTCTCGCTGTTCCTTGGGAGGGTCTCCTCTGA
GTGATTGACTACCCGTCAGCGGGGGTCTTTCATTTGGGGGCTCGTCCGGGATCGGGAGACCCCTGCCCAG
GGACCACCGACCCACCACCGGGAGGTAAGCTGGCCAGCAACTTATCTGTGTCTGTCCGATTGTCTAGTGT
CTATGACTGATTTTATGCGCCTGCGTCGGTACTAGTTAGCTAACTAGCTCTGTATCTGGCGGACCCGTGG
TGGAACTGACGAGTTCGGAACACCCGGCCGCAACCCTGGGAGACGTCCCAGGGACTTCGGGGGCCGTTTT
TGTGGCCCGACCTGAGTCCAAAAATCCCGATCGTTTTGGACTCTTTGGTGCACCCCCCTAATAGGAGGGA
TATGTGGTTCTGGTAGGAGACGAGAACCTAAAACAGTTCCCGCCTCCGTCTGAATTTTTGCTTTCGGTTT
GGGACCGAAGCCGCGCCGCGCGTCTTGTCTGCTGCAGCATCGTTCTGTGTTGTCTCTGTCTGACTGTGTT
TCTGTATTTGTCTGAAAATTAGGGCCAGACTGTTACCACTCCCTTAAGTTTGACCTTAGGTCACTGGAAA
GATGTCGAGCGGATCGCTCACAACCAGTCGGTAGATGTCAAGAAGAGACGTTGGGTTACCTTCTGCTCTG
CAGAATGGCCAACCTTTAACGTCGGATGGCCGCGAGACGGCACCTTTAACCGAGACCTCATCACCCAGGT
TAAGATCAAGGTCTTTTCACCTGGCCCGCATGGACACCCAGACCAGGTCCCCTACATCGTGACCTGGGAA
GCCTTGGCTTTTGACCCCCCTCCCTGGGTCAAGCCCTTTGTACACCCTAAGCCTCCGCCTCCTCTTCCTC
CATCCGCCCCGTCTCTCCCCCTTGAACCTCCTCGTTCGACCCCGCCTCGATCCTCCCTTTATCCAGCCCT
CACTCCTTCTCTAGGCGCCCCCATATGGCCATATGAGATCTTATATGGGGCACCCCCGCCCCTTGTAAAC
TTCCCTGACCCTGACATGACAAGAGTTACTAACAGCCCCTCTCTCCAAGCTCACTTACAGGCTCTCTACT
TAGTCCAGCACGAAGTCTGGAGACCTCTGGCGGCAGCCTACCAAGAACAACTGGACCGACCGGTGGTACC
TCACCCTTACCGAGTCGGCGACACAGTGTGGGTCCGCCGACACCAGACTAAGAACCTAGAACCTCGCTGG
AAAGGACCTTACACAGTCCTGCTGACCACCCCCACCGCCCTCAAAGTAGACGGCATCGCAGCTTGGATAC
ACGCCGCCCACGTGAAGGCTGCCGACCCCGGGGGTGGACCATCCTCTAGACTGCCGGATCTAGCTAGTTA
ATTAAGGATCCGTTAACATCGATACCGCCATGGGGAGAAAAAAGATTCAGATTACGAGGATTATGGATGA
ACGTAACAGACAGGTGACATTTACAAAGAGGAAATTTGGGTTGATGAAGAAGGCTTATGAGCTGAGCGTG
CTGTGTGACTGTGAGATTGCGCTGATCATCTTCAACAGCACCAACAAGCTGTTCCAGTATGCCAGCACCG
ACATGGACAAAGTGCTTCTCAAGTACACGGAGTACAACGAGCCGCATGAGAGCCGGACAAACTCAGACAT
CGTGGAGGCATTGAACAAGAAAGAAAACAAAGGCTGTGAAAGCCCCGATCCCGACTCCTCTTATGCACTC
ACCCCACGCACTGAAGAAAAATACAAAAAAATTAATGAAGAATTTGATAATATGATCAAGAGTCATAAAA
TTCCTGCTGTTCCACCTCCCAACTTCGAGATGCCAGTCTCCATCCCAGTGTCCAGCCACAACAGTTTGGT
GTACAGCAACCCTGTCAGCTCACTGGGAAACCCCAACCTATTGCCACTGGCTCACCCTTCTCTGCAGAGG
AATAGTATGTCTCCTGGTGTAACACATCGACCTCCAAGTGCAGGTAACACAGGTGGTCTGATGGGTGGAG
ACCTCACGTCTGGTGCAGGCACCAGTGCAGGGAACGGGTATGGCAATCCCCGAAACTCACCAGGTCTGCT
GGTCTCACCTGGTAACTTGAACAAGAATATGCAAGCAAAATCTCCTCCCCCAATGAATTTAGGAATGAAT
AACCGTAAACCAGATCTCCGAGTTCTTATTCCACCAGGCAGCAAGAATACGATGCCATCAGTGAATCAAA
GGATAAATAACTCCCAGTCGGCTCAGTCATTGGCTACCCCAGTGGTTTCCGTAGCAACTCCTACTTTACC
AGGACAAGGAATGGGAGGATATCCATCAGCCATTTCAACAACATATGGTACCGAGTACTCTCTGAGTAGT
GCAGACCTGTCATCTCTGTCTGGGTTTAACACCGCCAGCGCTCTTCACCTTGGTTCAGTAACTGGCTGGC
AACAGCAACACCTACATAACATGCCACCATCTGCCCTCAGTCAGTTGGGAGCTTGCACTAGCACTCATTT
ATCTCAGAGTTCAAATCTCTCCCTGCCTTCTACTCAAAGCCTCAACATCAAGTCAGAACCTGTTTCTCCT
CCTAGAGACCGTACCACCACCCCTTCGAGATACCCACAACACACGCGCCACGAGGCGGGGAGATCTCCTG
TTGACAGCTTGAGCAGCTGTAGCAGTTCGTACGACGGGAGCGACCGAGAGGATCACCGGAACGAATTCCA
CTCCCCCATTGGACTCACCAGACCTTCGCCGGACGAAAGGGAAAGTCCCTCAGTCAAGCGCATGCGACTT
TCTGAAGGATGGGCAACAGCTAGCGGCAGCGGCGCCACAAACTTCTCTCTGCTAAAGCAAGCAGGTGATG
TTGAAGAAAACCCCGGGCCTACTAGTATGTATCAGAGCTTGGCCATGGCCGCCAACCACGGGCCGCCCCC
CGGTGCCTACGAGGCGGGCGGCCCCGGCGCCTTCATGCACGGCGCGGGCGCCGCGTCCTCGCCAGTCTAC
GTGCCCACACCGCGGGTGCCCTCCTCCGTGCTGGGCCTGTCCTACCTCCAGGGCGGAGGCGCGGGCTCTG
CGTCCGGAGGCGCCTCGGGCGGCAGCTCCGGTGGGGCCGCGTCTGGTGCGGGGCCCGGGACCCAGCAGGG
CAGCCCGGGATGGAGCCAGGCGGGAGCCGACGGAGCCGCTTACACCCCGCCGCCGGTGTCGCCGCGCTTC
TCCTTCCCGGGGACCACCGGGTCCCTGGCGGCCGCCGCCGCCGCTGCCGCGGCCCGGGAAGCTGCGGCCT
ACAGCAGTGGCGGCGGAGCGGCGGGTGCGGGCCTGGCGGGCCGCGAGCAGTACGGGCGCGCCGGCTTCGC
GGGCTCCTACTCCAGCCCCTACCCGGCTTACATGGCCGACGTGGGCGCGTCCTGGGCCGCAGCCGCCGCC
GCCTCCGCCGGCCCCTTCGACAGCCCGGTCCTGCACAGCCTGCCCGGCCGGGCCAACCCGGCCGCCCGAC
ACCCCAATCTCGATATGTTTGACGACTTCTCAGAAGGCAGAGAGTGTGTCAACTGTGGGGCTATGTCCAC
CCCGCTCTGGAGGCGAGATGGGACGGGTCACTATCTGTGCAACGCCTGCGGCCTCTACCACAAGATGAAC
GGCATCAACCGGCCGCTCATCAAGCCTCAGCGCCGGCTGTCCGCCTCCCGCCGAGTGGGCCTCTCCTGTG
CCAACTGCCAGACCACCACCACCACGCTGTGGCGCCGCAATGCGGAGGGCGAGCCTGTGTGCAATGCCTG
CGGCCTCTACATGAAGCTCCACGGGGTCCCCAGGCCTCTTGCAATGCGGAAAGAGGGGATCCAAACCAGA
AAACGGAAGCCCAAGAACCTGAATAAATCTAAGACACCAGCAGCTCCTTCAGGCAGTGAGAGCCTTCCTC
CCGCCAGCGGTGCTTCCAGCAACTCCAGCAACGCCACCACCAGCAGCAGCGAGGAGATGCGTCCCATCAA
GACGGAGCCTGGCCTGTCATCTCACTACGGGCACAGCAGCTCCGTGTCCCAGACGTTCTCAGTCAGTGCG
ATGTCTGGCCATGGGCCCTCCATCCACCCTGTCCTCTCGGCCCTGAAGCTCTCCCCACAAGGCTATGCGT
CTCCCGTCAGCCAGTCTCCACAGACCAGCTCCAAGCAGGACTCTTGGAACAGCCTGGTCTTGGCCGACAG
TCACGGGGACATAATCACTGCGAAGCTTGGCTCCGGCGAGGGCAGGGGAAGTCTTCTAACATGCGGGGAC
GTGGAGGAAAATCCCGGCCCACTCGAGATGGCCGACGCAGACGAGGGCTTTGGCCTGGCGCACACGCCTC
TGGAGCCTGACGCAAAAGACCTGCCCTGCGATTCGAAACCCGAGAGCGCGCTCGGGGCCCCCAGCAAGTC
CCCGTCGTCCCCGCAGGCCGCCTTCACCCAGCAGGGCATGGAGGGAATCAAAGTGTTTCTCCATGAAAGA
GAACTGTGGCTAAAATTCCACGAAGTGGGCACGGAAATGATCATAACCAAGGCTGGAAGGCGGATGTTTC
CCAGTTACAAAGTGAAGGTGACGGGCCTTAATCCCAAAACGAAGTACATTCTTCTCATGGACATTGTACC
TGCCGACGATCACAGATACAAATTCGCAGATAATAAATGGTCTGTGACGGGCAAAGCTGAGCCCGCCATG
CCTGGCCGCCTGTACGTGCACCCAGACTCCCCCGCCACCGGGGCGCATTGGATGAGGCAGCTCGTCTCCT
TCCAGAAACTCAAGCTCACCAACAACCACCTGGACCCATTTGGGCATATTATTCTAAATTCCATGCACAA
ATACCAGCCTAGATTACACATCGTGAAAGCGGATGAAAATAATGGATTTGGCTCAAAAAATACAGCGTTC
TGCACTCACGTCTTTCCTGAGACTGCGTTTATAGCAGTGACTTCCTACCAGAACCACAAGATCACGCAAT
TAAAGATTGAGAATAATCCCTTTGCCAAAGGATTTCGGGGCAGTGATGACATGGAGCTGCACAGAATGTC
AAGAATGCAAAGTAAAGAATATCCCGTGGTCCCCAGGAGCACCGTGAGGCAAAAAGTGGCCTCCAACCAC
AGTCCTTTCAGCAGCGAGTCTCGAGCTCTCTCCACCTCATCCAATTTGGGGTCCCAATACCAGTGTGAGA
ATGGTGTTTCCGGCCCCTCCCAGGACCTCCTGCCTCCACCCAACCCATACCCACTGCCCCAGGAGCATAG
CCAAATTTACCATTGTACCAAGAGGAAAGAGGAAGAATGTTCCACCACAGACCATCCCTATAAGAAGCCC
TACATGGAGACATCACCCAGTGAAGAAGATTCCTTCTACCGCTCTAGCTATCCACAGCAGCAGGGCCTGG
GTGCCTCCTACAGGACAGAGTCGGCACAGCGGCAAGCTTGCATGTATGCCAGCTCTGCGCCCCCCAGCGA
GCCTGTGCCCAGCCTAGAGGACATCAGCTGCAACACGTGGCCAAGCATGCCTTCCTACAGCAGCTGCACC
GTCACCACCGTGCAGCCCATGGACAGGCTACCCTACCAGCACTTCTCCGCTCACTTCACCTCGGGGCCCC
TGGTCCCTCGGCTGGCTGGCATGGCCAACCATGGCTCCCCACAGCTGGGAGAGGGAATGTTCCAGCACCA
GACCTCCGTGGCCCACCAGCCTGTGGTCAGGCAGTGTGGGCCTCAGACTGGCCTGCAGTCCCCTGGCACC
CTTCAGCCCCCTGAGTTCCTCTACTCTCATGGCGTGCCAAGGACTCTATCCCCTCATCAGTACCACTCTG
TGCACGGAGTTGGCATGGTGCCAGAGTGGAGCGACAATAGCTAAGTCGAGCGGCCGCCAGCACAGTGGTC
GACCTGTGGAATGTGTGTCAGTTAGGGTGTGGAAAGTCCCCAGGCTCCCCAGCAGGCAGAAGTATGCAAA
GCATGCATCTCAATTAGTCAGCAACCAGGTGTGGAAAGTCCCCAGGCTCCCCAGCAGGCAGAAGTATGCA
AAGCATGCATCTCAATTAGTCAGCAACCATAGTCCCGCCCCTAACTCCGCCCATCCCGCCCCTAACTCCG
CCCAGTTCCGCCCATTCTCCGCCCCATGGCTGACTAATTTTTTTTATTTATGCAGAGGCCGAGGCCGCCT
CGGCCTCTGAGCTATTCCAGAAGTAGTGAGGAGGCTTTTTTGGAGGCCTAGGCTTTTGCAAAAAGCTTAC
CATGACCGAGTACAAGCCCACGGTGCGCCTCGCCACCCGCGACGACGTCCCCAGGGCCGTACGCACCCTC
GCCGCCGCGTTCGCCGACTACCCCGCCACGCGCCACACCGTCGATCCGGACCGCCACATCGAGCGGGTCA
CCGAGCTGCAAGAACTCTTCCTCACGCGCGTCGGGCTCGACATCGGCAAGGTGTGGGTCGCGGACGACGG
CGCCGCGGTGGCGGTCTGGACCACGCCGGAGAGCGTCGAAGCGGGGGCGGTGTTCGCCGAGATCGGCCCG
CGCATGGCCGAGTTGAGCGGTTCCCGGCTGGCCGCGCAGCAACAGATGGAAGGCCTCCTGGCGCCGCACC
GGCCCAAGGAGCCCGCGTGGTTCCTGGCCACCGTCGGCGTCTCGCCCGACCACCAGGGCAAGGGTCTGGG
CAGCGCCGTCGTGCTCCCCGGAGTGGAGGCGGCCGAGCGCGCCGGGGTGCCCGCCTTCCTGGAGACCTCC
GCGCCCCGCAACCTCCCCTTCTACGAGCGGCTCGGCTTCACCGTCACCGCCGACGTCGAGGTGCCCGAAG
GACCGCGCACCTGGTGCATGACCCGCAAGCCCGGTGCCTGACGCCCGCCCCACGACCCGCAGCGCCCGAC
CGAAAGGAGCGCACGACCCCATGCATCGTCGACGATAAAATAAAAGATTTTATTTAGTCTCCAGAAAAAG
GGGGGAATGAAAGACCCCACCTGTAGGTTTGGCAAGCTAGCTTAAGTAACGCCATTTTGCAAGGCATGGA
AAAATACATAACTGAGAATAGAGAAGTTCAGATCAAGGTCAGGAACAGATGGAACAGCTGAATATGGGCC
AAACAGGATATCTGTGGTAAGCAGTTCCTGCCCCGGCTCAGGGCCAAGAACAGATGGAACAGCTGAATAT
GGGCCAAACAGGATATCTGTGGTAAGCAGTTCCTGCCCCGGCTCAGGGCCAAGAACAGATGGTCCCCAGA
TGCGGTCCAGCCCTCAGCAGTTTCTAGAGAACCATCAGATGTTTCCAGGGTGCCCCAAGGACCTGAAATG
ACCCTGTGCCTTATTTGAACTAACCAATCAGTTCGCTTCTCGCTTCTGTTCGCGCGCTTCTGCTCCCCGA
GCTCAATAAAAGAGCCCACAACCCCTCACTCGGGGCGCCAGTCCTCCGATTGACTGAGTCGCCCGGGTAC
CCGTGTATCCAATAAACCCTCTTGCAGTTGCATCCGACTTGTGGTCTCGCTGTTCCTTGGGAGGGTCTCC
TCTGAGTGATTGACTACCCGTCAGCGGGGGTCTTTCACATGCAGCATGTATCAAAATTAATTTGGTTTTT
TTTCTTAAGTATTTACATTAAATGGCCATAGTTGCATTAATGAATCGGCCAACGCGCGGGGAGAGGCGGT
TTGCGTATTGGGCGCTCTTCCGCTTCCTCGCTCACTGACTCGCTGCGCTCGGTCGTTCGGCTGCGGCGAG
CGGTATCAGCTCACTCAAAGGCGGTAATACGGTTATCCACAGAATCAGGGGATAACGCAGGAAAGAACAT
GTGAGCAAAAGGCCAGCAAAAGGCCAGGAACCGTAAAAAGGCCGCGTTGCTGGCGTTTTTCCATAGGCTC
CGCCCCCCTGACGAGCATCACAAAAATCGACGCTCAAGTCAGAGGTGGCGAAACCCGACAGGACTATAAA
GATACCAGGCGTTTCCCCCTGGAAGCTCCCTCGTGCGCTCTCCTGTTCCGACCCTGCCGCTTACCGGATA
CCTGTCCGCCTTTCTCCCTTCGGGAAGCGTGGCGCTTTCTCATAGCTCACGCTGTAGGTATCTCAGTTCG
GTGTAGGTCGTTCGCTCCAAGCTGGGCTGTGTGCACGAACCCCCCGTTCAGCCCGACCGCTGCGCCTTAT
CCGGTAACTATCGTCTTGAGTCCAACCCGGTAAGACACGACTTATCGCCACTGGCAGCAGCCACTGGTAA
CAGGATTAGCAGAGCGAGGTATGTAGGCGGTGCTACAGAGTTCTTGAAGTGGTGGCCTAACTACGGCTAC
ACTAGAAGAACAGTATTTGGTATCTGCGCTCTGCTGAAGCCAGTTACCTTCGGAAAAAGAGTTGGTAGCT
CTTGATCCGGCAAACAAACCACCGCTGGTAGCGGTGGTTTTTTTGTTTGCAAGCAGCAGATTACGCGCAG
AAAAAAAGGATCTCAAGAAGATCCTTTGATCTTTTCTACGGGGTCTGACGCTCAGTGGAACGAAAACTCA
CGTTAAGGGATTTTGGTCATGAGATTATCAAAAAGGATCTTCACCTAGATCCTTTTGCGGCCGGCCGCAA
ATCAATCTAAAGTATATATGAGTAAACTTGGTCTGACAGTTACCAATGCTTAATCAGTGAGGCACCTATC
TCAGCGATCTGTCTATTTCGTTCATCCATAGTTGCCTGACTCCCCGTCGTGTAGATAACTACGATACGGG
AGGGCTTACCATCTGGCCCCAGTGCTGCAATGATACCGCGAGACCCACGCTCACCGGCTCCAGATTTATC
AGCAATAAACCAGCCAGCCGGAAGGGCCGAGCGCAGAAGTGGTCCTGCAACTTTATCCGCCTCCATCCAG
TCTATTAATTGTTGCCGGGAAGCTAGAGTAAGTAGTTCGCCAGTTAATAGTTTGCGCAACGTTGTTGCCA
TTGCTACAGGCATCGTGGTGTCACGCTCGTCGTTTGGTATGGCTTCATTCAGCTCCGGTTCCCAACGATC
AAGGCGAGTTACATGATCCCCCATGTTGTGCAAAAAAGCGGTTAGCTCCTTCGGTCCTCCGATCGTTGTC
AGAAGTAAGTTGGCCGCAGTGTTATCACTCATGGTTATGGCAGCACTGCATAATTCTCTTACTGTCATGC
CATCCGTAAGATGCTTTTCTGTGACTGGTGAGTACTCAACCAAGTCATTCTGAGAATAGTGTATGCGGCG
ACCGAGTTGCTCTTGCCCGGCGTCAATACGGGATAATACCGCGCCACATAGCAGAACTTTAAAAGTGCTC
ATCATTGGAAAACGTTCTTCGGGGCGAAAACTCTCAAGGATCTTACCGCTGTTGAGATCCAGTTCGATGT
AACCCACTCGTGCACCCAACTGATCTTCAGCATCTTTTACTTTCACCAGCGTTTCTGGGTGAGCAAAAAC
AGGAAGGCAAAATGCCGCAAAAAAGGGAATAAGGGCGACACGGAAATGTTGAATACTCATACTCTTCCTT
TTTCAATATTATTGAAGCATTTATCAGGGTTATTGTCTCATGAGCGGATACATATTTGAATGTATTTAGA
AAAATAAACAAATAGGGGTTCCGCGCACATTTCCCCGAAAAGTGCCACCTGCAT
