Features (pLannotate 1.2.2; 17 found; start..end, strand, type, name):
      1..594     +  LTR            LTR: long terminal repeat from Moloney murine leukemia virus
    657..856     +  misc_feature   MMLV Ψ: packaging signal of Moloney murine leukemia virus (MMLV)
    908..996     +  misc_feature   MESV Ψ (fragment): packaging signal of murine embryonic stem cell virus
   1073..1489    +  CDS            gag (truncated): truncated Moloney murine leukemia virus (MMLV) gag gene lacking the start codon
   1499..1873    +  misc_feature   pol region: Moloney murine leukemia virus (MMLV) pol region containing the splice acceptor site
   1920..3308    +  CDS            MEF2C: MEF2C_HUMAN - Experimental evidence at protein level: Swiss-Prot protein existence level 1. Transcription activator which binds specifically to the MEF2 element present in the regulatory regions of many muscle-specific genes. Controls cardiac morphogenesis and myogenesis, and is also involved in vascular development. Enhances transcriptional activation mediated by SOX18. Plays an essential role in hippocampal-dependent learning and memory by suppressing the number of excitatory synapses and thus regulating basal and evoked synaptic transmission. Crucial for normal neuronal development, distrib
   3387..4712    +  CDS            GATA4: GATA4_HUMAN - Experimental evidence at protein level: Swiss-Prot protein existence level 1. Transcriptional activator that binds to the consensus sequence 5'-AGATAG-3' and plays a key role in cardiac development and function (PubMed:24000169, PubMed:27984724). In cooperation with TBX5, it binds to cardiac super-enhancers and promotes cardiomyocyte gene expression, while it downregulates endocardial and endothelial gene expression (PubMed:27984724). Involved in bone morphogenetic protein (BMP)-mediated induction of cardiac-specific gene expression. Binds to BMP response element (BMPRE) DNA sequ
   4728..4780    +  CDS            T2A (fragment): 2A peptide from Thosea asigna virus capsid protein Eukaryotic ribosomes fail to insert a peptide bond between the Gly and Pro residues, yielding separate polypeptides.
   4788..6341    +  CDS            TBX5: TBX5_HUMAN - Experimental evidence at protein level: Swiss-Prot protein existence level 1. DNA-binding protein that regulates the transcription of several genes and is involved in heart development and limb pattern formation (PubMed:25725155, PubMed:25963046, PubMed:29174768, PubMed:26917986, PubMed:27035640, PubMed:8988164). Binds to the core DNA motif of NPPA promoter (PubMed:26926761). From Homo sapiens (Human).
   6374..6703    +  promoter       SV40 promoter: SV40 enhancer and early promoter
   6713..7312    +  CDS            PuroR: puromycin N-acetyltransferase; pac from Streptomyces alboniger; confers resistance to puromycin
   7417..7538    +  LTR            3' LTR (ΔU3) (fragment): self-inactivating 3' long terminal repeat (LTR) from Moloney murine leukemia virus
   7539..8008    +  LTR            LTR: long terminal repeat from Moloney murine leukemia virus
   8074..8126    -  CDS            lacI (fragment): lac repressor; lacI; The lac repressor binds to the lac operator to inhibit transcription in E. coli. This inhibition can be relieved by adding lactose or isopropyl-β-D-thiogalactopyranoside (IPTG).
   8309..8897    -  rep_origin     ori: high-copy-number ColE1/pMB1/pBR322/pUC origin of replication
   9061..9921    -  CDS            AmpR: β-lactamase; bla; confers resistance to ampicillin, carbenicillin, and related antibiotics
   9922..10026   -  promoter       AmpR promoter: bla
>Addgene plasmid #172393 | pMXs-puro-hMGT | addgene full sequence | sequence record 337752 | Addgene NGS Result
AATGAAAGACCCCACCTGTAGGTTTGGCAAGCTAGCTTAAGTAACGCCATTTTGCAAGGCATGGAAAAAT
ACATAACTGAGAATAGAAAAGTTCAGATCAAGGTCAGGAACAGATGGAACAGCTGAATATGGGCCAAACA
GGATATCTGTGGTAAGCAGTTCCTGCCCCGGCTCAGGGCCAAGAACAGATGGAACAGCTGAATATGGGCC
AAACAGGATATCTGTGGTAAGCAGTTCCTGCCCCGGCTCAGGGCCAAGAACAGATGGTCCCCAGATGCGG
TCCAGCCCTCAGCAGTTTCTAGAGAACCATCAGATGTTTCCAGGGTGCCCCAAGGACCTGAAATGACCCT
GTGCCTTATTTGAACTAACCAATCAGTTCGCTTCTCGCTTCTGTTCGCGCGCTTCTGCTCCCCGAGCTCA
ATAAAAGAGCCCACAACCCCTCACTCGGCGCGCCAGTCCTCCGATTGACTGAGTCGCCCGGGTACCCGTG
TATCCAATAAACCCTCTTGCAGTTGCATCCGACTTGTGGTCTCGCTGTTCCTTGGGAGGGTCTCCTCTGA
GTGATTGACTACCCGTCAGCGGGGGTCTTTCATTTGGGGGCTCGTCCGGGATCGGGAGACCCCTGCCCAG
GGACCACCGACCCACCACCGGGAGGTAAGCTGGCCAGCAACTTATCTGTGTCTGTCCGATTGTCTAGTGT
CTATGACTGATTTTATGCGCCTGCGTCGGTACTAGTTAGCTAACTAGCTCTGTATCTGGCGGACCCGTGG
TGGAACTGACGAGTTCGGAACACCCGGCCGCAACCCTGGGAGACGTCCCAGGGACTTCGGGGGCCGTTTT
TGTGGCCCGACCTGAGTCCAAAAATCCCGATCGTTTTGGACTCTTTGGTGCACCCCCCTAATAGGAGGGA
TATGTGGTTCTGGTAGGAGACGAGAACCTAAAACAGTTCCCGCCTCCGTCTGAATTTTTGCTTTCGGTTT
GGGACCGAAGCCGCGCCGCGCGTCTTGTCTGCTGCAGCATCGTTCTGTGTTGTCTCTGTCTGACTGTGTT
TCTGTATTTGTCTGAAAATTAGGGCCAGACTGTTACCACTCCCTTAAGTTTGACCTTAGGTCACTGGAAA
GATGTCGAGCGGATCGCTCACAACCAGTCGGTAGATGTCAAGAAGAGACGTTGGGTTACCTTCTGCTCTG
CAGAATGGCCAACCTTTAACGTCGGATGGCCGCGAGACGGCACCTTTAACCGAGACCTCATCACCCAGGT
TAAGATCAAGGTCTTTTCACCTGGCCCGCATGGACACCCAGACCAGGTCCCCTACATCGTGACCTGGGAA
GCCTTGGCTTTTGACCCCCCTCCCTGGGTCAAGCCCTTTGTACACCCTAAGCCTCCGCCTCCTCTTCCTC
CATCCGCCCCGTCTCTCCCCCTTGAACCTCCTCGTTCGACCCCGCCTCGATCCTCCCTTTATCCAGCCCT
CACTCCTTCTCTAGGCGCCCCCATATGGCCATATGAGATCTTATATGGGGCACCCCCGCCCCTTGTAAAC
TTCCCTGACCCTGACATGACAAGAGTTACTAACAGCCCCTCTCTCCAAGCTCACTTACAGGCTCTCTACT
TAGTCCAGCACGAAGTCTGGAGACCTCTGGCGGCAGCCTACCAAGAACAACTGGACCGACCGGTGGTACC
TCACCCTTACCGAGTCGGCGACACAGTGTGGGTCCGCCGACACCAGACTAAGAACCTAGAACCTCGCTGG
AAAGGACCTTACACAGTCCTGCTGACCACCCCCACCGCCCTCAAAGTAGACGGCATCGCAGCTTGGATAC
ACGCCGCCCACGTGAAGGCTGCCGACCCCGGGGGTGGACCATCCTCTAGACTGCCGGATCTAGCTAGTTA
ATTAAGGATCCGTTAACATCGATACCGCCATGGGGAGAAAAAAGATTCAGATTACGAGGATTATGGATGA
ACGTAACAGACAGGTGACATTTACAAAGAGGAAATTTGGGTTGATGAAGAAGGCTTATGAGCTGAGCGTG
CTGTGTGACTGTGAGATTGCGCTGATCATCTTCAACAGCACCAACAAGCTGTTCCAGTATGCCAGCACCG
ACATGGACAAAGTGCTTCTCAAGTACACGGAGTACAACGAGCCGCATGAGAGCCGGACAAACTCAGACAT
CGTGGAGGCATTGAACAAGAAAGAAAACAAAGGCTGTGAAAGCCCCGATCCCGACTCCTCTTATGCACTC
ACCCCACGCACTGAAGAAAAATACAAAAAAATTAATGAAGAATTTGATAATATGATCAAGAGTCATAAAA
TTCCTGCTGTTCCACCTCCCAACTTCGAGATGCCAGTCTCCATCCCAGTGTCCAGCCACAACAGTTTGGT
GTACAGCAACCCTGTCAGCTCACTGGGAAACCCCAACCTATTGCCACTGGCTCACCCTTCTCTGCAGAGG
AATAGTATGTCTCCTGGTGTAACACATCGACCTCCAAGTGCAGGTAACACAGGTGGTCTGATGGGTGGAG
ACCTCACGTCTGGTGCAGGCACCAGTGCAGGGAACGGGTATGGCAATCCCCGAAACTCACCAGGTCTGCT
GGTCTCACCTGGTAACTTGAACAAGAATATGCAAGCAAAATCTCCTCCCCCAATGAATTTAGGAATGAAT
AACCGTAAACCAGATCTCCGAGTTCTTATTCCACCAGGCAGCAAGAATACGATGCCATCAGTGAATCAAA
GGATAAATAACTCCCAGTCGGCTCAGTCATTGGCTACCCCAGTGGTTTCCGTAGCAACTCCTACTTTACC
AGGACAAGGAATGGGAGGATATCCATCAGCCATTTCAACAACATATGGTACCGAGTACTCTCTGAGTAGT
GCAGACCTGTCATCTCTGTCTGGGTTTAACACCGCCAGCGCTCTTCACCTTGGTTCAGTAACTGGCTGGC
AACAGCAACACCTACATAACATGCCACCATCTGCCCTCAGTCAGTTGGGAGCTTGCACTAGCACTCATTT
ATCTCAGAGTTCAAATCTCTCCCTGCCTTCTACTCAAAGCCTCAACATCAAGTCAGAACCTGTTTCTCCT
CCTAGAGACCGTACCACCACCCCTTCGAGATACCCACAACACACGCGCCACGAGGCGGGGAGATCTCCTG
TTGACAGCTTGAGCAGCTGTAGCAGTTCGTACGACGGGAGCGACCGAGAGGATCACCGGAACGAATTCCA
CTCCCCCATTGGACTCACCAGACCTTCGCCGGACGAAAGGGAAAGTCCCTCAGTCAAGCGCATGCGACTT
TCTGAAGGATGGGCAACAGCTAGCGGCAGCGGCGCCACAAACTTCTCTCTGCTAAAGCAAGCAGGTGATG
TTGAAGAAAACCCCGGGCCTACTAGTATGTATCAGAGCTTGGCCATGGCCGCCAACCACGGGCCGCCCCC
CGGTGCCTACGAGGCGGGCGGCCCCGGCGCCTTCATGCACGGCGCGGGCGCCGCGTCCTCGCCAGTCTAC
GTGCCCACACCGCGGGTGCCCTCCTCCGTGCTGGGCCTGTCCTACCTCCAGGGCGGAGGCGCGGGCTCTG
CGTCCGGAGGCGCCTCGGGCGGCAGCTCCGGTGGGGCCGCGTCTGGTGCGGGGCCCGGGACCCAGCAGGG
CAGCCCGGGATGGAGCCAGGCGGGAGCCGACGGAGCCGCTTACACCCCGCCGCCGGTGTCGCCGCGCTTC
TCCTTCCCGGGGACCACCGGGTCCCTGGCGGCCGCCGCCGCCGCTGCCGCGGCCCGGGAAGCTGCGGCCT
ACAGCAGTGGCGGCGGAGCGGCGGGTGCGGGCCTGGCGGGCCGCGAGCAGTACGGGCGCGCCGGCTTCGC
GGGCTCCTACTCCAGCCCCTACCCGGCTTACATGGCCGACGTGGGCGCGTCCTGGGCCGCAGCCGCCGCC
GCCTCCGCCGGCCCCTTCGACAGCCCGGTCCTGCACAGCCTGCCCGGCCGGGCCAACCCGGCCGCCCGAC
ACCCCAATCTCGATATGTTTGACGACTTCTCAGAAGGCAGAGAGTGTGTCAACTGTGGGGCTATGTCCAC
CCCGCTCTGGAGGCGAGATGGGACGGGTCACTATCTGTGCAACGCCTGCGGCCTCTACCACAAGATGAAC
GGCATCAACCGGCCGCTCATCAAGCCTCAGCGCCGGCTGTCCGCCTCCCGCCGAGTGGGCCTCTCCTGTG
CCAACTGCCAGACCACCACCACCACGCTGTGGCGCCGCAATGCGGAGGGCGAGCCTGTGTGCAATGCCTG
CGGCCTCTACATGAAGCTCCACGGGGTCCCCAGGCCTCTTGCAATGCGGAAAGAGGGGATCCAAACCAGA
AAACGGAAGCCCAAGAACCTGAATAAATCTAAGACACCAGCAGCTCCTTCAGGCAGTGAGAGCCTTCCTC
CCGCCAGCGGTGCTTCCAGCAACTCCAGCAACGCCACCACCAGCAGCAGCGAGGAGATGCGTCCCATCAA
GACGGAGCCTGGCCTGTCATCTCACTACGGGCACAGCAGCTCCGTGTCCCAGACGTTCTCAGTCAGTGCG
ATGTCTGGCCATGGGCCCTCCATCCACCCTGTCCTCTCGGCCCTGAAGCTCTCCCCACAAGGCTATGCGT
CTCCCGTCAGCCAGTCTCCACAGACCAGCTCCAAGCAGGACTCTTGGAACAGCCTGGTCTTGGCCGACAG
TCACGGGGACATAATCACTGCGAAGCTTGGCTCCGGCGAGGGCAGGGGAAGTCTTCTAACATGCGGGGAC
GTGGAGGAAAATCCCGGCCCACTCGACATGGCCGACGCAGACGAGGGCTTTGGCCTGGCGCACACGCCTC
TGGAGCCTGACGCAAAAGACCTGCCCTGCGATTCGAAACCCGAGAGCGCGCTCGGGGCCCCCAGCAAGTC
CCCGTCGTCCCCGCAGGCCGCCTTCACCCAGCAGGGCATGGAGGGAATCAAAGTGTTTCTCCATGAAAGA
GAACTGTGGCTAAAATTCCACGAAGTGGGCACGGAAATGATCATAACCAAGGCTGGAAGGCGGATGTTTC
CCAGTTACAAAGTGAAGGTGACGGGCCTTAATCCCAAAACGAAGTACATTCTTCTCATGGACATTGTACC
TGCCGACGATCACAGATACAAATTCGCAGATAATAAATGGTCTGTGACGGGCAAAGCTGAGCCCGCCATG
CCTGGCCGCCTGTACGTGCACCCAGACTCCCCCGCCACCGGGGCGCATTGGATGAGGCAGCTCGTCTCCT
TCCAGAAACTCAAGCTCACCAACAACCACCTGGACCCATTTGGGCATATTATTCTAAATTCCATGCACAA
ATACCAGCCTAGATTACACATCGTGAAAGCGGATGAAAATAATGGATTTGGCTCAAAAAATACAGCGTTC
TGCACTCACGTCTTTCCTGAGACTGCGTTTATAGCAGTGACTTCCTACCAGAACCACAAGATCACGCAAT
TAAAGATTGAGAATAATCCCTTTGCCAAAGGATTTCGGGGCAGTGATGACATGGAGCTGCACAGAATGTC
AAGAATGCAAAGTAAAGAATATCCCGTGGTCCCCAGGAGCACCGTGAGGCAAAAAGTGGCCTCCAACCAC
AGTCCTTTCAGCAGCGAGTCTCGAGCTCTCTCCACCTCATCCAATTTGGGGTCCCAATACCAGTGTGAGA
ATGGTGTTTCCGGCCCCTCCCAGGACCTCCTGCCTCCACCCAACCCATACCCACTGCCCCAGGAGCATAG
CCAAATTTACCATTGTACCAAGAGGAAAGAGGAAGAATGTTCCACCACAGACCATCCCTATAAGAAGCCC
TACATGGAGACATCACCCAGTGAAGAAGATTCCTTCTACCGCTCTAGCTATCCACAGCAGCAGGGCCTGG
GTGCCTCCTACAGGACAGAGTCGGCACAGCGGCAAGCTTGCATGTATGCCAGCTCTGCGCCCCCCAGCGA
GCCTGTGCCCAGCCTAGAGGACATCAGCTGCAACACGTGGCCAAGCATGCCTTCCTACAGCAGCTGCACC
GTCACCACCGTGCAGCCCATGGACAGGCTACCCTACCAGCACTTCTCCGCTCACTTCACCTCGGGGCCCC
TGGTCCCTCGGCTGGCTGGCATGGCCAACCATGGCTCCCCACAGCTGGGAGAGGGAATGTTCCAGCACCA
GACCTCCGTGGCCCACCAGCCTGTGGTCAGGCAGTGTGGGCCTCAGACTGGCCTGCAGTCCCCTGGCACC
CTTCAGCCCCCTGAGTTCCTCTACTCTCATGGCGTGCCAAGGACTCTATCCCCTCATCAGTACCACTCTG
TGCACGGAGTTGGCATGGTGCCAGAGTGGAGCGACAATAGCTAATAACCAGCACAGTGGTCGACCTGTGG
AATGTGTGTCAGTTAGGGTGTGGAAAGTCCCCAGGCTCCCCAGCAGGCAGAAGTATGCAAAGCATGCATC
TCAATTAGTCAGCAACCAGGTGTGGAAAGTCCCCAGGCTCCCCAGCAGGCAGAAGTATGCAAAGCATGCA
TCTCAATTAGTCAGCAACCATAGTCCCGCCCCTAACTCCGCCCATCCCGCCCCTAACTCCGCCCAGTTCC
GCCCATTCTCCGCCCCATGGCTGACTAATTTTTTTTATTTATGCAGAGGCCGAGGCCGCCTCGGCCTCTG
AGCTATTCCAGAAGTAGTGAGGAGGCTTTTTTGGAGGCCTAGGCTTTTGCAAAAAGCTTACCATGACCGA
GTACAAGCCCACGGTGCGCCTCGCCACCCGCGACGACGTCCCCAGGGCCGTACGCACCCTCGCCGCCGCG
TTCGCCGACTACCCCGCCACGCGCCACACCGTCGATCCGGACCGCCACATCGAGCGGGTCACCGAGCTGC
AAGAACTCTTCCTCACGCGCGTCGGGCTCGACATCGGCAAGGTGTGGGTCGCGGACGACGGCGCCGCGGT
GGCGGTCTGGACCACGCCGGAGAGCGTCGAAGCGGGGGCGGTGTTCGCCGAGATCGGCCCGCGCATGGCC
GAGTTGAGCGGTTCCCGGCTGGCCGCGCAGCAACAGATGGAAGGCCTCCTGGCGCCGCACCGGCCCAAGG
AGCCCGCGTGGTTCCTGGCCACCGTCGGCGTCTCGCCCGACCACCAGGGCAAGGGTCTGGGCAGCGCCGT
CGTGCTCCCCGGAGTGGAGGCGGCCGAGCGCGCCGGGGTGCCCGCCTTCCTGGAGACCTCCGCGCCCCGC
AACCTCCCCTTCTACGAGCGGCTCGGCTTCACCGTCACCGCCGACGTCGAGGTGCCCGAAGGACCGCGCA
CCTGGTGCATGACCCGCAAGCCCGGTGCCTGACGCCCGCCCCACGACCCGCAGCGCCCGACCGAAAGGAG
CGCACGACCCCATGCATCGTCGACGATAAAATAAAAGATTTTATTTAGTCTCCAGAAAAAGGGGGGAATG
AAAGACCCCACCTGTAGGTTTGGCAAGCTAGCTTAAGTAACGCCATTTTGCAAGGCATGGAAAAATACAT
AACTGAGAATAGAGAAGTTCAGATCAAGGTCAGGAACAGATGGAACAGCTGAATATGGGCCAAACAGGAT
ATCTGTGGTAAGCAGTTCCTGCCCCGGCTCAGGGCCAAGAACAGATGGAACAGCTGAATATGGGCCAAAC
AGGATATCTGTGGTAAGCAGTTCCTGCCCCGGCTCAGGGCCAAGAACAGATGGTCCCCAGATGCGGTCCA
GCCCTCAGCAGTTTCTAGAGAACCATCAGATGTTTCCAGGGTGCCCCAAGGACCTGAAATGACCCTGTGC
CTTATTTGAACTAACCAATCAGTTCGCTTCTCGCTTCTGTTCGCGCGCTTCTGCTCCCCGAGCTCAATAA
AAGAGCCCACAACCCCTCACTCGGGGCGCCAGTCCTCCGATTGACTGAGTCGCCCGGGTACCCGTGTATC
CAATAAACCCTCTTGCAGTTGCATCCGACTTGTGGTCTCGCTGTTCCTTGGGAGGGTCTCCTCTGAGTGA
TTGACTACCCGTCAGCGGGGGTCTTTCACATGCAGCATGTATCAAAATTAATTTGGTTTTTTTTCTTAAG
TATTTACATTAAATGGCCATAGTTGCATTAATGAATCGGCCAACGCGCGGGGAGAGGCGGTTTGCGTATT
GGGCGCTCTTCCGCTTCCTCGCTCACTGACTCGCTGCGCTCGGTCGTTCGGCTGCGGCGAGCGGTATCAG
CTCACTCAAAGGCGGTAATACGGTTATCCACAGAATCAGGGGATAACGCAGGAAAGAACATGTGAGCAAA
AGGCCAGCAAAAGGCCAGGAACCGTAAAAAGGCCGCGTTGCTGGCGTTTTTCCATAGGCTCCGCCCCCCT
GACGAGCATCACAAAAATCGACGCTCAAGTCAGAGGTGGCGAAACCCGACAGGACTATAAAGATACCAGG
CGTTTCCCCCTGGAAGCTCCCTCGTGCGCTCTCCTGTTCCGACCCTGCCGCTTACCGGATACCTGTCCGC
CTTTCTCCCTTCGGGAAGCGTGGCGCTTTCTCATAGCTCACGCTGTAGGTATCTCAGTTCGGTGTAGGTC
GTTCGCTCCAAGCTGGGCTGTGTGCACGAACCCCCCGTTCAGCCCGACCGCTGCGCCTTATCCGGTAACT
ATCGTCTTGAGTCCAACCCGGTAAGACACGACTTATCGCCACTGGCAGCAGCCACTGGTAACAGGATTAG
CAGAGCGAGGTATGTAGGCGGTGCTACAGAGTTCTTGAAGTGGTGGCCTAACTACGGCTACACTAGAAGA
ACAGTATTTGGTATCTGCGCTCTGCTGAAGCCAGTTACCTTCGGAAAAAGAGTTGGTAGCTCTTGATCCG
GCAAACAAACCACCGCTGGTAGCGGTGGTTTTTTTGTTTGCAAGCAGCAGATTACGCGCAGAAAAAAAGG
ATCTCAAGAAGATCCTTTGATCTTTTCTACGGGGTCTGACGCTCAGTGGAACGAAAACTCACGTTAAGGG
ATTTTGGTCATGAGATTATCAAAAAGGATCTTCACCTAGATCCTTTTGCGGCCGGCCGCAAATCAATCTA
AAGTATATATGAGTAAACTTGGTCTGACAGTTACCAATGCTTAATCAGTGAGGCACCTATCTCAGCGATC
TGTCTATTTCGTTCATCCATAGTTGCCTGACTCCCCGTCGTGTAGATAACTACGATACGGGAGGGCTTAC
CATCTGGCCCCAGTGCTGCAATGATACCGCGAGACCCACGCTCACCGGCTCCAGATTTATCAGCAATAAA
CCAGCCAGCCGGAAGGGCCGAGCGCAGAAGTGGTCCTGCAACTTTATCCGCCTCCATCCAGTCTATTAAT
TGTTGCCGGGAAGCTAGAGTAAGTAGTTCGCCAGTTAATAGTTTGCGCAACGTTGTTGCCATTGCTACAG
GCATCGTGGTGTCACGCTCGTCGTTTGGTATGGCTTCATTCAGCTCCGGTTCCCAACGATCAAGGCGAGT
TACATGATCCCCCATGTTGTGCAAAAAAGCGGTTAGCTCCTTCGGTCCTCCGATCGTTGTCAGAAGTAAG
TTGGCCGCAGTGTTATCACTCATGGTTATGGCAGCACTGCATAATTCTCTTACTGTCATGCCATCCGTAA
GATGCTTTTCTGTGACTGGTGAGTACTCAACCAAGTCATTCTGAGAATAGTGTATGCGGCGACCGAGTTG
CTCTTGCCCGGCGTCAATACGGGATAATACCGCGCCACATAGCAGAACTTTAAAAGTGCTCATCATTGGA
AAACGTTCTTCGGGGCGAAAACTCTCAAGGATCTTACCGCTGTTGAGATCCAGTTCGATGTAACCCACTC
GTGCACCCAACTGATCTTCAGCATCTTTTACTTTCACCAGCGTTTCTGGGTGAGCAAAAACAGGAAGGCA
AAATGCCGCAAAAAAGGGAATAAGGGCGACACGGAAATGTTGAATACTCATACTCTTCCTTTTTCAATAT
TATTGAAGCATTTATCAGGGTTATTGTCTCATGAGCGGATACATATTTGAATGTATTTAGAAAAATAAAC
AAATAGGGGTTCCGCGCACATTTCCCCGAAAAGTGCCACCTGCAT
